>Addgene plasmid #76598 | GTF2H1 gRNA (BRDN0001146791) | addgene full sequence | sequence record 186142 | Addgene Assembled Sequence
CCCGGGTGCAAAGATGGATAAAGTTTTAAACAGAGAGGAATCTTTGCAGCTAATGGACCTTCTAGGTCTT
GAAAGGAGTGGGAATTGGCTCCGGTGCCCGTCAGTGGGCAGAGCGCACATCGCCCACAGTCCCCGAGAAG
TTGGGGGGAGGGGTCGGCAATTGATCCGGTGCCTAGAGAAGGTGGCGCGGGGTAAACTGGGAAAGTGATG
TCGTGTACTGGCTCCGCCTTTTTCCCGAGGGTGGGGGAGAACCGTATATAAGTGCAGTAGTCGCCGTGAA
CGTTCTTTTTCGCAACGGGTTTGCCGCCAGAACACAGGTAAGTGCCGTGTGTGGTTCCCGCGGGCCTGGC
CTCTTTACGGGTTATGGCCCTTGCGTGCCTTGAATTACTTCCACCTGGCTGCAGTACGTGATTCTTGATC
CCGAGCTTCGGGTTGGAAGTGGGTGGGAGAGTTCGAGGCCTTGCGCTTAAGGAGCCCCTTCGCCTCGTGC
TTGAGTTGAGGCCTGGCCTGGGCGCTGGGGCCGCCGCGTGCGAATCTGGTGGCACCTTCGCGCCTGTCTC
GCTGCTTTCGATAAGTCTCTAGCCATTTAAAATTTTTGATGACCTGCTGCGACGCTTTTTTTCTGGCAAG
ATAGTCTTGTAAATGCGGGCCAAGATCTGCACACTGGTATTTCGGTTTTTGGGGCCGCGGGCGGCGACGG
GGCCCGTGCGTCCCAGCGCACATGTTCGGCGAGGCGGGGCCTGCGAGCGCGGCCACCGAGAATCGGACGG
GGGTAGTCTCAAGCTGGCCGGCCTGCTCTGGTGCCTGGCCTCGCGCCGCCGTGTATCGCCCCGCCCTGGG
CGGCAAGGCTGGCCCGGTCGGCACCAGTTGCGTGAGCGGAAAGATGGCCGCTTCCCGGCCCTGCTGCAGG
GAGCTCAAAATGGAGGACGCGGCGCTCGGGAGAGCGGGCGGGTGAGTCACCCACACAAAGGAAAAGGGCC
TTTCCGTCCTCAGCCGTCGCTTCATGTGACTCCACGGAGTACCGGGCGCCGTCCAGGCACCTCGATTAGT
TCTCGAGCTTTTGGAGTACGTCGTCTTTAGGTTGGGGGGAGGGGTTTTATGCGATGGAGTTTCCCCACAC
TGAGTGGGTGGAGACTGAAGTTAGGCCAGCTTGGCACTTGATGTAATTCTCCTTGGAATTTGCCCTTTTT
GAGTTTGGATCTTGGTTCATTCTCAAGCCTCAGACAGTGGTTCAAAGTTTTTTTCTTCCATTTCAGGTGT
CGTGACGTACGGCCACCATGACCGAGTACAAGCCCACGGTGCGCCTCGCCACCCGCGACGACGTCCCCAG
GGCCGTACGCACCCTCGCCGCCGCGTTCGCCGACTACCCCGCCACGCGCCACACCGTCGATCCGGACCGC
CACATCGAGCGGGTCACCGAGCTGCAAGAACTCTTCCTCACGCGCGTCGGGCTCGACATCGGCAAGGTGT
GGGTCGCGGACGACGGCGCCGCCGTGGCGGTCTGGACCACGCCGGAGAGCGTCGAAGCGGGGGCGGTGTT
CGCCGAGATCGGCCCGCGCATGGCCGAGTTGAGCGGTTCCCGGCTGGCCGCGCAGCAACAGATGGAAGGC
CTCCTGGCGCCGCACCGGCCCAAGGAGCCCGCGTGGTTCCTGGCCACCGTCGGAGTCTCGCCCGACCACC
AGGGCAAGGGTCTGGGCAGCGCCGTCGTGCTCCCCGGAGTGGAGGCGGCCGAGCGCGCCGGGGTGCCCGC
CTTCCTGGAGACCTCCGCGCCCCGCAACCTCCCCTTCTACGAGCGGCTCGGCTTCACCGTCACCGCCGAC
GTCGAGGTGCCCGAAGGACCGCGCACCTGGTGCATGACCCGCAAGCCCGGTGCCTGAACGCGTTAAGTCG
ACAATCAACCTCTGGATTACAAAATTTGTGAAAGATTGACTGGTATTCTTAACTATGTTGCTCCTTTTAC
GCTATGTGGATACGCTGCTTTAATGCCTTTGTATCATGCTATTGCTTCCCGTATGGCTTTCATTTTCTCC
TCCTTGTATAAATCCTGGTTGCTGTCTCTTTATGAGGAGTTGTGGCCCGTTGTCAGGCAACGTGGCGTGG
TGTGCACTGTGTTTGCTGACGCAACCCCCACTGGTTGGGGCATTGCCACCACCTGTCAGCTCCTTTCCGG
GACTTTCGCTTTCCCCCTCCCTATTGCCACGGCGGAACTCATCGCCGCCTGCCTTGCCCGCTGCTGGACA
GGGGCTCGGCTGTTGGGCACTGACAATTCCGTGGTGTTGTCGGGGAAATCATCGTCCTTTCCTTGGCTGC
TCGCCTGTGTTGCCACCTGGATTCTGCGCGGGACGTCCTTCTGCTACGTCCCTTCGGCCCTCAATCCAGC
GGACCTTCCTTCCCGCGGCCTGCTGCCGGCTCTGCGGCCTCTTCCGCGTCTTCGCCTTCGCCCTCAGACG
AGTCGGATCTCCCTTTGGGCCGCCTCCCCGCGTCGACTTTAAGACCAATGACTTACAAGGCAGCTGTAGA
TCTTAGCCACTTTTTAAAAGAAAAGGGGGGACTGGAAGGGCTAATTCACTCCCAACGAAGACAAGATCTG
CTTTTTGCTTGTACTGGGTCTCTCTGGTTAGACCAGATCTGAGCCTGGGAGCTCTCTGGCTAACTAGGGA
ACCCACTGCTTAAGCCTCAATAAAGCTTGCCTTGAGTGCTTCAAGTAGTGTGTGCCCGTCTGTTGTGTGA
CTCTGGTAACTAGAGATCCCTCAGACCCTTTTAGTCAGTGTGGAAAATCTCTAGCAGTACGTATAGTAGT
TCATGTCATCTTATTATTCAGTATTTATAACTTGCAAAGAAATGAATATCAGAGAGTGAGAGGAACTTGT
TTATTGCAGCTTATAATGGTTACAAATAAAGCAATAGCATCACAAATTTCACAAATAAAGCATTTTTTTC
ACTGCATTCTAGTTGTGGTTTGTCCAAACTCATCAATGTATCTTATCATGTCTGGCTCTAGCTATCCCGC
CCCTAACTCCGCCCATCCCGCCCCTAACTCCGCCCAGTTCCGCCCATTCTCCGCCCCATGGCTGACTAAT
TTTTTTTATTTATGCAGAGGCCGAGGCCGCCTCGGCCTCTGAGCTATTCCAGAAGTAGTGAGGAGGCTTT
TTTGGAGGCCTAGGGACGTACCCAATTCGCCCTATAGTGAGTCGTATTACGCGCGCTCACTGGCCGTCGT
TTTACAACGTCGTGACTGGGAAAACCCTGGCGTTACCCAACTTAATCGCCTTGCAGCACATCCCCCTTTC
GCCAGCTGGCGTAATAGCGAAGAGGCCCGCACCGATCGCCCTTCCCAACAGTTGCGCAGCCTGAATGGCG
AATGGG
[124 nt withheld, positions 3367-3490]
C
[91 nt withheld, positions 3492-3582]
A
[49 nt withheld, positions 3584-3632]
CCTTTGACGTTGGAGTCCACGTTCTTT
[37 nt withheld, positions 3660-3696]
ACCCTATCTCGGTCTATTCTTTTGATTTATAAGGGATTTTGCCGATTTCGGCCTATTGGTTAAAAAATGA
GCTGATTTAACAAAAATTTAACGCGAATTTTAACAAAATATTAACGCTTACAATTTAGGTGGCACTTTTC
GGGGAAATGTGCGCGGAACCCCTATTTGTTTATTTTTCTAAATACATTCAAATATGTATCCGCTCATGAG
ACAATAACCCTGATAAATGCTTCAATAATATTGAAAAAGGAAGAGTATGAGTATTCAACATTTCCGTGTC
GCCCTTATTCCCTTTTTTGCGGCATTTTGCCTTCCTGTTTTTGCTCACCCAGAAACGCTGGTGAAAGTAA
AAGATGCTGAAGATCAGTTGGGTGCACGAGTGGGTTACATCGAACTGGATCTCAACAGCGGTAAGATCCT
TGAGAGTTTTCGCCCCGAAGAACGTTTTCCAATGATGAGCACTTTTAAAGTTCTGCTATGTGGCGCGGTA
TTATCCCGTATTGACGCCGGGCAAGAGCAACTCGGTCGCCGCATACACTATTCTCAGAATGACTTGGTTG
AGTACTCACCAGTCACAGAAAAGCATCTTACGGATGGCATGACAGTAAGAGAATTATGCAGTGCTGCCAT
AACCATGAGTGATAACACTGCGGCCAACTTACTTCTGACAACGATCGGAGGACCGAAGGAGCTAACCGCT
TTTTTGCACAACATGGGGGATCATGTAACTCGCCTTGATCGTTGGGAACCGGAGCTGAATGAAGCCATAC
CAAACGACGAGCGTGACACCACGATGCCTGTAGCAATGGCAACAACGTTGCGCAAACTATTAACTGGCGA
ACTACTTACTCTAGCTTCCCGGCAACAATTAATAGACTGGATGGAGGCGGATAAAGTTGCAGGACCACTT
CTGCGCTCGGCCCTTCCGGCTGGCTGGTTTATTGCTGATAAATCTGGAGCCGGTGAGCGTGGGTCTCGCG
GTATCATTGCAGCACTGGGGCCAGATGGTAAGCCCTCCCGTATCGTAGTTATCTACACGACGGGGAGTCA
GGCAACTATGGATGAACGAAATAGACAGATCGCTGAGATAGGTGCCTCACTGATTAAGCATTGGTAACTG
TCAGACCAAGTTTACTCATATATACTTTAGATTGATTTAAAACTTCATTTTTAATTTAAAAGGATCTAGG
TGAAGATCCTTTTTGATAATCTCATGACCAAAATCCCTTAACGTGAGTTTTCGTTCCACTGAGCGTCAGA
CCCCGTAGAAAAGATCAAAGGATCTTCTTGAGATCCTTTTTTTCTGCGCGTAATCTGCTGCTTGCAAACA
AAAAAACCACCGCTACCAGCGGTGGTTTGTTTGCCGGATCAAGAGCTACCAACTCTTTTTCCGAAGGTAA
CTGGCTTCAGCAGAGCGCAGATACCAAATACTGTTCTTCTAGTGTAGCCGTAGTTAGGCCACCACTTCAA
GAACTCTGTAGCACCGCCTACATACCTCGCTCTGCTAATCCTGTTACCAGTGGCTGCTGCCAGTGGCGAT
AAGTCGTGTCTTACCGGGTTGGACTCAAGACGATAGTTACCGGATAAGGCGCAGCGGTCGGGCTGAACGG
GGGGTTCGTGCACACAGCCCAGCTTGGAGCGAACGACCTACACCGAACTGAGATACCTACAGCGTGAGCT
ATGAGAAAGCGCCACGCTTCCCGAAGGGAGAAAGGCGGACAGGTATCCGGTAAGCGGCAGGGTCGGAACA
GGAGAGCGCACGAGGGAGCTTCCAGGGGGAAACGCCTGGTATCTTTATAGTCCTGTCGGGTTTCGCCACC
TCTGACTTGAGCGTCGATTTTTGTGATGCTCGTCAGGGGGGCGGAGCCTATGGAAAAACGCCAGCAACGC
GGCCTTTTTACGGTTCCTGGCCTTTTGCTGGCCTTTTGCTCACATGTTCTTTCCTGCGTTATCCCCTGAT
TCTGTGGATAACCGTATTACCGCCTTTGAGTGAGCTGATACCGCTCGCCGCAGCCGAACGACCGAGCGCA
GCGAGTCAGTGAGCGAGGAAGCGGAAGAGCGCCCAATACGCAAACCGCCTCTCCCCGCGCGTTGGCCGAT
TCATTAATGCAGCTGGCACGACAGGTTTCCCGACTGGAAAGCGGGCAGTGAGCGCAACGCAATTAATGTG
AGTTAGCTCACTCATTAGGCACCCCAGGCTTTACACTTTATGCTTCCGGCTCGTATGTTGTGTGGAATTG
TGAGCGGATAACAATTTCACACAGGAAACAGCTATGACCATGATTACGCCAAGCGCGCAATTAACCCTCA
CTAAAGGGAACAAAAGCTGGAGCTGCAAGCTTAATGTAGTCTTATGCAATACTCTTGTAGTCTTGCAACA
TGGTAACGATGAGTTAGCAACATGCCTTACAAGGAGAGAAAAAGCACCGTGCATGCCGATTGGTGGAAGT
AAGGTGGTACGATCGTGCCTTATTAGGAAGGCAACAGACGGGTCTGACATGGATTGGACGAACCACTGAA
TTGCCGCATTGCAGAGATATTGTATTTAAGTGCCTAGCTCGATACATAAACGGGTCTCTCTGGTTAGACC
AGATCTGAGCCTGGGAGCTCTCTGGCTAACTAGGGAACCCACTGCTTAAGCCTCAATAAAGCTTGCCTTG
AGTGCTTCAAGTAGTGTGTGCCCGTCTGTTGTGTGACTCTGGTAACTAGAGATCCCTCAGACCCTTTTAG
TCAGTGTGGAAAATCTCTAGCAGTGGCGCCCGAACAGGGACTTGAAAGCGAAAGGGAAACCAGAGGAGCT
CTCTCGACGCAGGACTCGGCTTGCTGAAGCGCGCACGGCAAGAGGCGAGGGGCGGCGACTGGTGAGTACG
CCAAAAATTTTGACTAGCGGAGGCTAGAAGGAGAGAGATGGGTGCGAGAGCGTCAGTATTAAGCGGGGGA
GAATTAGATCGCGATGGGAAAAAATTCGGTTAAGGCCAGGGGGAAAGAAAAAATATAAATTAAAACATAT
AGTATGGGCAAGCAGGGAGCTAGAACGATTCGCAGTTAATCCTGGCCTGTTAGAAACATCAGAAGGCTGT
AGACAAATACTGGGACAGCTACAACCATCCCTTCAGACAGGATCAGAAGAACTTAGATCATTATATAATA
CAGTAGCAACCCTCTATTGTGTGCATCAAAGGATAGAGATAAAAGACACCAAGGAAGCTTTAGACAAGAT
AGAGGAAGAGCAAAACAAAAGTAAGACCACCGCACAGCAAGCGGCCGCTGATCTTCAGACCTGGAGGAGG
AGATATGAGGGACAATTGGAGAAGTGAATTATATAAATATAAAGTAGTAAAAATTGAACCATTAGGAGTA
GCACCCACCAAGGCAAAGAGAAGAGTGGTGCAGAGAGAAAAAAGAGCAGTGGGAATAGGAGCTTTGTTCC
TTGGGTTCTTGGGAGCAGCAGGAAGCACTATGGGCGCAGCGTCAATGACGCTGACGGTACAGGCCAGACA
ATTATTGTCTGGTATAGTGCAGCAGCAGAACAATTTGCTGAGGGCTATTGAGGCGCAACAGCATCTGTTG
CAACTCACAGTCTGGGGCATCAAGCAGCTCCAGGCAAGAATCCTGGCTGTGGAAAGATACCTAAAGGATC
AACAGCTCCTGGGGATTTGGGGTTGCTCTGGAAAACTCATTTGCACCACTGCTGTGCCTTGGAATGCTAG
TTGGAGTAATAAATCTCTGGAACAGATTTGGAATCACACGACCTGGATGGAGTGGGACAGAGAAATTAAC
AATTACACAAGCTTAATACACTCCTTAATTGAAGAATCGCAAAACCAGCAAGAAAAGAATGAACAAGAAT
TATTGGAATTAGATAAATGGGCAAGTTTGTGGAATTGGTTTAACATAACAAATTGGCTGTGGTATATAAA
ATTATTCATAATGATAGTAGGAGGCTTGGTAGGTTTAAGAATAGTTTTTGCTGTACTTTCTATAGTGAAT
AGAGTTAGGCAGGGATATTCACCATTATCGTTTCAGACCCACCTCCCAACCCCGAGGGGACCCAGAGAGG
GCCTATTTCCCATGATTCCTTCATATTTGCATATACGATACAAGGCTGTTAGAGAGATAATTAGAATTAA
TTTGACTGTAAACACAAAGATATTAGTACAAAATACGTGACGTAGAAAGTAATAATTTCTTGGGTAGTTT
GCAGTTTTAAAATTATGTTTTAAAATGGACTATCATATGCTTACCGTAACTTGAAAGTATTTCGATTTCT
TGGCTTTATATATCTTGTGGAAAGGACGAAACACCGATATTTAGGACCTATCCAGCGTTTTAGAGCTAGA
AATAGCAAGTTAAAATAAGGCTAGTCCGTTATCAACTTGAAAAAGTGGCACCGAGTCGGTGCTTTTTTAA
GCTTGGCGTAACTAGATCTTGAGACAAATGGCAGTATTCATCCACAATTTTAAAAGAAAAGGGGGGATTG
GGGGGTACAGTGCAGGGGAAAGAATAGTAGACATAATAGCAACAGACATACAAACTAAAGAATTACAAAA
ACAAATTACAAAAATTCAAAATTTTCGGGTTTATTACAGGGACAGCAGAGATCCACTTTGGCGCCGGCTC
GAGGGGG
Features (pLannotate 1.2.2; 29 found; start..end, strand, type, name):
     14..80      +  CDS            small t antigen (fragment): SV40 (simian virus 40) small t antigen
    106..317     +  promoter       EF-1α core promoter: core promoter for human elongation factor EF-1α
    318..1256    +  intron         EF-1α intron A: intron upstream of the start codon of human EF-1α
   1278..1877    +  CDS            PuroR (fragment): puromycin N-acetyltransferase; pac from Streptomyces; confers resistance to puromycin
   1893..2481    +  misc_feature   WPRE: woodchuck hepatitis virus posttranscriptional regulatory element
   2532..2551    +  misc_feature   cPPT/CTS (fragment): central polypurine tract and central termination sequence of HIV-1
   2553..2786    +  LTR            3' LTR (ΔU3): self-inactivating 3' long terminal repeat (LTR) from HIV-1
   2864..2985    +  polyA_signal   SV40 poly(A) signal: SV40 polyadenylation signal
   3025..3160    +  rep_origin     SV40 ori: SV40 origin of replication
   3181..3199    -  promoter       T7 promoter: promoter for bacteriophage T7 RNA polymerase
   3207..3362    +  CDS            lacZα (fragment): LacZα fragment of β-galactosidase; lacZ fragment
   3367..3795    +  rep_origin     f1 ori (sequence partly withheld): f1 bacteriophage origin of replication; arrow indicates direction of (+) strand synthesis
   3848..3952    +  promoter       AmpR promoter: bla
   3953..4813    +  CDS            AmpR: β-lactamase; bla; confers resistance to ampicillin, carbenicillin, and related antibiotics
   4984..5572    +  rep_origin     ori: high-copy-number ColE1/pMB1/pBR322/pUC origin of replication
   5755..5847    +  CDS            lacI (fragment): lac repressor; lacI; The lac repressor binds to the lac operator to inhibit transcription in E. coli. This inhibition can be relieved by adding lactose or isopropyl-β-D-thiogalactopyranoside (IPTG).
   5860..5881    +  protein_bind   CAP binding site: CAP binding activates transcription in the presence of cAMP. E. coli catabolite activator protein
   5896..5926    +  promoter       lac promoter: promoter for the E. coli lac operon
   5934..5950    +  protein_bind   lac operator: The lac repressor binds to the lac operator to inhibit transcription in E. coli. This inhibition can be relieved by adding lactose or isopropyl-β-D-thiogalactopyranoside (IPTG). lac repressor encoded by lacI
   5995..6013    +  promoter       T3 promoter: promoter for bacteriophage T3 RNA polymerase
   6041..6267    +  promoter       RSV promoter: Rous sarcoma virus enhancer/promoter
   6268..6448    +  LTR            5' LTR (truncated): truncated 5' long terminal repeat (LTR) from HIV-1
   6495..6620    +  misc_feature   HIV-1 Ψ: packaging signal of human immunodeficiency virus type 1
   6604..6967    +  CDS            HIV-1 gag (fragment): gag protein from human immunodeficiency virus 1; gag
   7113..7346    +  misc_feature   RRE: The Rev response element (RRE) of HIV-1 allows for Rev-dependent mRNA export from the nucleus to the cytoplasm.
   7723..7749    +  CDS            Rev (fragment): human immunodeficiency virus 1 (HIV-1) Rev protein; rev; enhances nuclear export of unspliced and incompletely spliced viral mRNAs
   7753..7993    +  promoter       U6 promoter: RNA polymerase III promoter for human U6 snRNA
   8023..8098    +  misc_RNA       gRNA scaffold: guide RNA scaffold for the Streptococcus pyogenes CRISPR/Cas9 system
   8154..8271    +  misc_feature   cPPT/CTS: central polypurine tract and central termination sequence of HIV-1
