[The description below was written by a language model from this plasmid's Addgene catalogue record and pLannotate feature annotations shown in this document.]
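Description:
GTF2H1 gRNA (BRDN0001146791) is a third-generation lentiviral single-guide RNA plasmid built on the lentiGuide-Puro backbone, designed to target the human GTF2H1 gene (also known as BTF2, P62, TFB1 or TFIIH). In bacteria the roughly 8.3 kb plasmid is maintained at high copy from a ColE1/pUC-type origin and selected with ampicillin through the β-lactamase gene. An f1 origin, an SV40 origin and poly(A) signal, and remnants of lac, T7 and T3 cloning-vector elements are also annotated in the backbone.

The lentiviral transfer cassette begins with an RSV promoter fused to a truncated HIV-1 5' LTR, which makes genomic RNA production Tat-independent. This is followed by the Ψ packaging signal with a partial gag sequence and the Rev response element for Rev-dependent nuclear export. It ends in a ΔU3 self-inactivating 3' LTR. Within the cassette, a human U6 RNA polymerase III promoter drives the GTF2H1-specific spacer joined to the Streptococcus pyogenes Cas9 guide scaffold. A cPPT/CTS element, which aids nuclear import of the reverse-transcribed genome, lies downstream. Next, an EF-1α core promoter with its intron A expresses puromycin N-acetyltransferase for selection of transduced mammalian cells, and a WPRE enhances transcript expression.

The plasmid does not encode Cas9, so it is intended for use alongside a separate Cas9 lentiviral vector or in cells that already express Cas9, where it directs cleavage and knockout of GTF2H1. According to the depositor, the guide was designed against two GTF2H1 reference transcripts and belongs to a human kinome gRNA library associated with work on optimized sgRNA design.
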