Addgene plasmid #76598: GTF2H1 gRNA (BRDN0001146791)
Purpose: 3rd generation lentiviral gRNA plasmid targeting human GTF2H1
Depositing lab: John Doench & David Root. Depositing organization: Broad Institute. Publication: Optimized sgRNA design to maximize activity and minimize off-target effects of CRISPR-Cas9. Doench JG, Fusi N, Sullender M, Hegde M, Vaimberg EW, Donovan KF, Smith I, Tothova Z, Wilen C, Orchard R, Virgin HW, Listgarten J, Root DE. Nat Biotechnol. 2016 Jan 18. doi: 10.1038/nbt.3437. PubMed 26780180.
Backbone
  Vector backbone: lentiGuide-Puro
  Backbone manufacturer: Zhang Lab (Addgene plasmid # 52963)
  Vector type: Mammalian Expression, Lentiviral, CRISPR
  Selectable markers: Puromycin
Growth in bacteria
  Bacterial resistance: Ampicillin, 100 μg/mL
  Growth temperature: 37°C
  Growth strain: DH5alpha
  Copy number: High Copy
Gene/Insert
  Gene/Insert name: GTF2H1 (alt names: GTF2H1; NM_001142307.1)
  gRNA/shRNA sequence: ATATTTAGGACCTATCCAGC
  Species: H. sapiens (human)
  Entrez Gene: GTF2H1 (a.k.a. BTF2, P62, TFB1, TFIIH)
  Promoter: hU6
  Cloning method: Unknown
  Sequencing primers: 5′ U6-F; 3′ pS2-R
Terms and licenses: Academic/Nonprofit Terms; Industry Terms: Not Available to Industry
Depositor comments: The gRNA was designed to target the following Genbank reference sequence(s): NM_001142307.1,NM_005316.3. Note that this plasmid does NOT contain Cas9. It should be used in conjunction with lentiCas9-Blast (Addgene #52962) or otherwise with cell lines already expressing Cas9. Browse the full kinome gRNA library at http://www.addgene.org/pooled-library/broadgpp-human-kinome/ or visit http://www.broadinstitute.org/rnai/public/ for detailed protocols and information.
How to cite: GTF2H1 gRNA (BRDN0001146791) was a gift from John Doench & David Root (Addgene plasmid # 76598 ; http://n2t.net/addgene:76598 ; RRID:Addgene_76598)
