>Addgene plasmid #76598 | GTF2H1 gRNA (BRDN0001146791) | depositor partial sequence | sequence record 144058 | Target Sequence
ATATTTAGGACCTATCCAGC
