>Addgene plasmid #76598 | GTF2H1 gRNA (BRDN0001146791) | addgene partial sequence | sequence record 186141 | hU6-F
TAGAAAGTAATAATTTCTTGGGTAGTTTGCAGTTTTAAAATTATGTTTTAAAATGGACTATCATATGCTT
ACCGTAACTTGAAAGTATTTCGATTTCTTGGCTTTATATATCTTGTGGAAAGGACGAAACACCGATATTT
AGGACCTATCCAGCGTTTTAGAGCTAGAAATAGCAAGTTAAAATAAGGCTAGTCCGTTATCAACTTGAAA
AAGTGGCACCGAGTCGGTGCTTTTTTAAGCTTGGCGTAACTAGATCTTGAGACAAATGGCAGTATTCATC
CACAATTTTAAAAGAAAAGGGGGGATTGGGGGGTACAGTGCAGGGGAAAGAATAGTAGACATAATAGCAA
CAGACATACAAACTAAAGAATTACAAAAACAAATTACAAAAATTCAAAATTTTCGGGTTTATTACAGGGA
CAGCAGAGATCCACTTTGGCGCCGGCTCGAGGGGGCCCGGGTGCAAAGATGGATAAAGTTTTAAACAGAG
AGGAATCTTTGCAGCTAATGGACCTTCTAGGTCTTGAAAGGAGTGGGAATTGGCTCCGGTGCCCGTCAGT
GGGCAGAGCG
